Addgene plasmid #120018: pMaCTag-P33
Purpose: Template for C-terminal PCR tagging of mammalian genes (Puromycin selection) with FLAG
Depositing lab: Michael Knop. Depositing organization: Universitaet Heidelberg. Publication: CRISPR-Cas12a-assisted PCR tagging of mammalian genes. Fueller J, Herbst K, Meurer M, Gubicza K, Kurtulmus B, Knopf JD, Kirrmaier D, Buchmuller BC, Pereira G, Lemberg MK, Knop M. J Cell Biol. 2020 Jun 1;219(6). pii: 151766. doi: 10.1083/jcb.201910210. PubMed 32406907.
Backbone
  Vector backbone: pFA6a
  Backbone size w/o insert (bp): 2412
  Vector type: PCR Template
  Selectable markers: Puromycin
Growth in bacteria
  Bacterial resistance: Ampicillin, 100 μg/mL
  Growth temperature: 37°C
  Growth strain: DH5alpha
  Copy number: High Copy
Gene/Insert
  Gene/Insert name: FLAG
  Species: H. sapiens (human)
  Promoter: None
  Tag / fusion protein: FLAG (C terminal on backbone)
  Cloning method: Restriction Enzyme; 5′ cloning site BamHI (not destroyed); 3′ cloning site SpeI (not destroyed)
  Sequencing primers: 5′ SP6; 3′ AAACCACAACTAGAATGCAGTG
Terms and licenses: Academic/Nonprofit Terms; Industry Terms: Not Available to Industry
Depositor comments: Template plasmid for C-terminal PCR tagging of mammalian genes. For M1 and M2 tagging oligo design please visit www.pcr-tagging.com Please visit https://www.biorxiv.org/content/early/2018/11/20/473876 for BioRxiv preprint
How to cite: pMaCTag-P33 was a gift from Michael Knop (Addgene plasmid # 120018 ; http://n2t.net/addgene:120018 ; RRID:Addgene_120018)
