[The description below was written by a language model from this plasmid's Addgene catalogue record and pLannotate feature annotations shown in this document.]
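Description:
pMaCTag-P33 is a 4,117 bp PCR-template plasmid built on the pFA6a backbone. It serves as the source of a tagging cassette for CRISPR-Cas12a-assisted C-terminal tagging of endogenous mammalian genes and is not meant to be expressed from the plasmid itself. It is propagated in E. coli through a high-copy ColE1/pUC-type origin with ampicillin selection (AmpR under its own bla promoter). Short lacI, rop and bom fragments are backbone remnants, and SP6 and T7 promoters flank the cassette region. The two sequence records (depositor and NGS) are the same length and carry the same features in the same order, differing only in where numbering starts.

The cassette begins with a promoterless FLAG epitope coding sequence followed by an SV40 polyadenylation signal. Once fused in frame to the 3′ end of a target gene, the tag is therefore expressed from the endogenous promoter. Downstream lies a puromycin resistance unit for selecting tagged mammalian cells, consisting of the SV40 enhancer/early promoter, the pac gene (puromycin N-acetyltransferase) and a bGH poly(A) signal. A human U6 Pol III promoter comes next, at the far end of the cassette. Two loxP sites in the same orientation bracket the segment from the SV40 promoter through U6, which should allow Cre-mediated removal of the marker after integration.

In use, the cassette is amplified with gene-specific M1 and M2 tagging oligos. As understood from the PCR-tagging method rather than from the record's fields, these oligos supply the homology arms, and the reverse oligo adds a Cas12a crRNA sequence downstream of U6, so the PCR product both directs cleavage of the locus and acts as the repair donor.
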