Features (pLannotate 1.2.2; 16 found; start..end, strand, type, name):
     64..87      +  CDS            FLAG: FLAG® epitope tag, followed by an enterokinase cleavage site
     97..218     +  polyA_signal   SV40 poly(A) signal: SV40 polyadenylation signal
    225..258     +  protein_bind   loxP: Cre-mediated recombination occurs in the 8-bp core sequence (GCATACAT). Cre recombinase
    265..581     +  promoter       SV40 promoter: SV40 enhancer and early promoter
    594..1190    +  CDS            pac: PUAC_STRAD - Protein predicted: Swiss-Prot protein existence level 4. Detoxification of puromycin. From Streptomyces alboniger.
   1203..1427    +  polyA_signal   bGH poly(A) signal: bovine growth hormone polyadenylation signal
   1434..1674    +  promoter       U6 promoter: RNA polymerase III promoter for human U6 snRNA
   1684..1717    +  protein_bind   loxP: Cre-mediated recombination occurs in the 8-bp core sequence (GCATACAT). Cre recombinase
   1755..1773    -  promoter       T7 promoter: promoter for bacteriophage T7 RNA polymerase
   1795..1848    -  CDS            lacI (fragment): lac repressor; lacI; The lac repressor binds to the lac operator to inhibit transcription in E. coli. This inhibition can be relieved by adding lactose or isopropyl-β-D-thiogalactopyranoside (IPTG).
   2031..2619    -  rep_origin     ori: high-copy-number ColE1/pMB1/pBR322/pUC origin of replication
   2790..3650    -  CDS            AmpR: β-lactamase; bla; confers resistance to ampicillin, carbenicillin, and related antibiotics
   3651..3755    -  promoter       AmpR promoter: bla
   3850..3885    +  CDS            rop (fragment): Rop protein, which maintains plasmids at low copy number; rop
   3987..4038    +  misc_feature   bom (fragment): basis of mobility region from pBR322
   4101..2       +  promoter       SP6 promoter (across the origin): promoter for bacteriophage SP6 RNA polymerase
>Addgene plasmid #120018 | pMaCTag-P33 | depositor full sequence | sequence record 228082 | pMaCTag-P33 sequence 4117 bps
GAACGCGGCCGCCAGCTGAAGCTTCGTACGTCAGGTGGAGGAGGTAGTGGCGGAGGCGGATCCGATTACA
AGGATGACGATGACAAGTGAACTAGTAACTTGTTTATTGCAGCTTATAATGGTTACAAATAAAGCAATAG
CATCACAAATTTCACAAATAAAGCATTTTTTTCACTGCATTCTAGTTGTGGTTTGTCCAAACTCATCAAT
GTATCTTAGTCGATATAACTTCGTATAGCATACATTATACGAAGTTATGTCGACGGTGTGGAAAGTCCCC
AGGCTCCCCAGCAGGCAGAAGTATGCAAAGCATGCATCTCAATTAGTCAGCAACCAGGTGTGGAAAGTCC
CCAGGCTCCCCAGCAGGCAGAAGTATGCAAAGCATGCATCTCAATTAGTCAGCAACCATAGTCCCGCCCC
TAACTCCGCCCATCCCGCCCCTAACTCCGCCCAGTTCCGCCCATTCTCCGCCCCATGGCTGACTAATTTT
TTTTATTTATGCAGAGGCCGAGGCCGCCTCGGCCTCTGAGCTATTCCAGAAGTAGTGAGGAGGCTTTTTT
GGAGGCCTAGGCTTTTGCAAAGAATTCGCCACCATGACTGAGTACAAGCCTACTGTGCGTTTAGCCACCA
GGGATGATGTGCCACGAGCCGTGAGGACACTAGCAGCCGCCTTTGCTGACTACCCAGCTACAAGGCACAC
CGTGGACCCTGACAGACACATTGAAAGAGTCACAGAACTTCAGGAGCTGTTTTTAACTAGGGTGGGCCTG
GATATTGGCAAAGTCTGGGTGGCCGATGATGGAGCAGCAGTTGCAGTGTGGACCACCCCAGAGTCTGTTG
AAGCTGGAGCTGTCTTTGCAGAAATTGGACCAAGAATGGCCGAGTTATCTGGCAGCAGGCTGGCTGCTCA
ACAGCAGATGGAAGGATTATTAGCTCCCCACAGACCCAAGGAGCCTGCCTGGTTCCTGGCAACAGTTGGA
GTTTCTCCAGACCATCAGGGCAAGGGCTTAGGATCTGCTGTGGTGCTGCCTGGTGTGGAAGCAGCTGAGA
GAGCTGGGGTGCCAGCATTTCTGGAGACATCAGCTCCTAGAAACCTGCCCTTCTATGAACGGCTGGGCTT
CACAGTGACTGCTGATGTGGAGGTGCCTGAGGGCCCCAGAACCTGGTGCATGACAAGAAAACCAGGAGCC
TGACTGCAGCGACTGTGCCTTCTAGTTGCCAGCCATCTGTTGTTTGCCCCTCCCCCGTGCCTTCCTTGAC
CCTGGAAGGTGCCACTCCCACTGTCCTTTCCTAATAAAATGAGGAAATTGCATCGCATTGTCTGAGTAGG
TGTCATTCTATTCTGGGGGGTGGGGTGGGGCAGGACAGCAAGGGGGAGGATTGGGAAGACAATAGCAGGC
ATGCTGGGGATGCGGTGGGCTCTATGGCTCGAGGAGGGCCTATTTCCCATGATTCCTTCATATTTGCATA
TACGATACAAGGCTGTTAGAGAGATAATTGGAATTAATTTGACTGTAAACACAAAGATATTAGTACAAAA
TACGTGACGTAGAAAGTAATAATTTCTTGGGTAGTTTGCAGTTTTAAAATTATGTTTTAAAATGGACTAT
CATATGCTTACCGTAACTTGAAAGTATTTCGATTTCTTGGCTTTATATATCTTGTGGAAAGGACGAAACA
CCGATAACTTCGTATAGCATACATTATACGAAGTTATGGTACCGATGCAGCTAGCCCGCGGATCTGCCGG
TCTCCCTATAGTGAGTCGTATTAATTTCGATAAGCCAGGTTAACCTGCATTAATGAATCGGCCAACGCGC
GGGGAGAGGCGGTTTGCGTATTGGGCGCTCTTCCGCTTCCTCGCTCACTGACTCGCTGCGCTCGGTCGTT
CGGCTGCGGCGAGCGGTATCAGCTCACTCAAAGGCGGTAATACGGTTATCCACAGAATCAGGGGATAACG
CAGGAAAGAACATGTGAGCAAAAGGCCAGCAAAAGGCCAGGAACCGTAAAAAGGCCGCGTTGCTGGCGTT
TTTCCATAGGCTCCGCCCCCCTGACGAGCATCACAAAAATCGACGCTCAAGTCAGAGGTGGCGAAACCCG
ACAGGACTATAAAGATACCAGGCGTTTCCCCCTGGAAGCTCCCTCGTGCGCTCTCCTGTTCCGACCCTGC
CGCTTACCGGATACCTGTCCGCCTTTCTCCCTTCGGGAAGCGTGGCGCTTTCTCAATGCTCACGCTGTAG
GTATCTCAGTTCGGTGTAGGTCGTTCGCTCCAAGCTGGGCTGTGTGCACGAACCCCCCGTTCAGCCCGAC
CGCTGCGCCTTATCCGGTAACTATCGTCTTGAGTCCAACCCGGTAAGACACGACTTATCGCCACTGGCAG
CAGCCACTGGTAACAGGATTAGCAGAGCGAGGTATGTAGGCGGTGCTACAGAGTTCTTGAAGTGGTGGCC
TAACTACGGCTACACTAGAAGGACAGTATTTGGTATCTGCGCTCTGCTGAAGCCAGTTACCTTCGGAAAA
AGAGTTGGTAGCTCTTGATCCGGCAAACAAACCACCGCTGGTAGCGGTGGTTTTTTTGTTTGCAAGCAGC
AGATTACGCGCAGAAAAAAAGGATCTCAAGAAGATCCTTTGATCTTTTCTACGGGGTCTGACGCTCAGTG
GAACGAAAACTCACGTTAAGGGATTTTGGTCATGAGATTATCAAAAAGGATCTTCACCTAGATCCTTTTA
AATTAAAAATGAAGTTTTAAATCAATCTAAAGTATATATGAGTAAACTTGGTCTGACAGTTACCAATGCT
TAATCAGTGAGGCACCTATCTCAGCGATCTGTCTATTTCGTTCATCCATAGTTGCCTGACTCCCCGTCGT
GTAGATAACTACGATACGGGAGGGCTTACCATCTGGCCCCAGTGCTGCAATGATACCGCGAGACCCACGC
TCACCGGCTCCAGATTTATCAGCAATAAACCAGCCAGCCGGAAGGGCCGAGCGCAGAAGTGGTCCTGCAA
CTTTATCCGCCTCCATCCAGTCTATTAATTGTTGCCGGGAAGCTAGAGTAAGTAGTTCGCCAGTTAATAG
TTTGCGCAACGTTGTTGCCATTGCTACAGGCATCGTGGTGTCACGCTCGTCGTTTGGTATGGCTTCATTC
AGCTCCGGTTCCCAACGATCAAGGCGAGTTACATGATCCCCCATGTTGTGCAAAAAAGCGGTTAGCTCCT
TCGGTCCTCCGATCGTTGTCAGAAGTAAGTTGGCCGCAGTGTTATCACTCATGGTTATGGCAGCACTGCA
TAATTCTCTTACTGTCATGCCATCCGTAAGATGCTTTTCTGTGACTGGTGAGTACTCAACCAAGTCATTC
TGAGAATAGTGTATGCGGCGACCGAGTTGCTCTTGCCCGGCGTCAATACGGGATAATACCGCGCCACATA
GCAGAACTTTAAAAGTGCTCATCATTGGAAAACGTTCTTCGGGGCGAAAACTCTCAAGGATCTTACCGCT
GTTGAGATCCAGTTCGATGTAACCCACTCGTGCACCCAACTGATCTTCAGCATCTTTTACTTTCACCAGC
GTTTCTGGGTGAGCAAAAACAGGAAGGCAAAATGCCGCAAAAAAGGGAATAAGGGCGACACGGAAATGTT
GAATACTCATACTCTTCCTTTTTCAATATTATTGAAGCATTTATCAGGGTTATTGTCTCATGAGCGGATA
CATATTTGAATGTATTTAGAAAAATAAACAAATAGGGGTTCCGCGCACATTTCCCCGAAAAGTGCCACCT
GACGTCTAAGAAACCATTATTATCATGACATTAACCTATAAAAATAGGCGTATCACGAGGCCCTTTCGTC
TCGCGCGTTTCGGTGATGACGGTGAAAACCTCTGACACATGCAGCTCCCGGAGACGGTCACAGCTTGTCT
GTAAGCGGATGCCGGGAGCAGACAAGCCCGTCAGGGCGCGTCAGCGGGTGTTGGCGGGTGTCGGGGCTGG
CTTAACTATGCGGCATCAGAGCAGATTGTACTGAGAGTGCACCATATGGACATATTGTCGTTAGAACGCG
GCTACAATTAATACATAACCTTATGTATCATACACATACGATTTAGGTGACACTATA
