Features (pLannotate 1.2.2; 16 found; start..end, strand, type, name):
      1..19      +  promoter       SP6 promoter: promoter for bacteriophage SP6 RNA polymerase
     81..104     +  CDS            FLAG: FLAG® epitope tag, followed by an enterokinase cleavage site
    114..235     +  polyA_signal   SV40 poly(A) signal: SV40 polyadenylation signal
    242..275     +  protein_bind   loxP: Cre-mediated recombination occurs in the 8-bp core sequence (GCATACAT). Cre recombinase
    282..598     +  promoter       SV40 promoter: SV40 enhancer and early promoter
    611..1207    +  CDS            pac: PUAC_STRAD - Protein predicted: Swiss-Prot protein existence level 4. Detoxification of puromycin. From Streptomyces alboniger.
   1220..1444    +  polyA_signal   bGH poly(A) signal: bovine growth hormone polyadenylation signal
   1451..1691    +  promoter       U6 promoter: RNA polymerase III promoter for human U6 snRNA
   1701..1734    +  protein_bind   loxP: Cre-mediated recombination occurs in the 8-bp core sequence (GCATACAT). Cre recombinase
   1772..1790    -  promoter       T7 promoter: promoter for bacteriophage T7 RNA polymerase
   1812..1865    -  CDS            lacI (fragment): lac repressor; lacI; The lac repressor binds to the lac operator to inhibit transcription in E. coli. This inhibition can be relieved by adding lactose or isopropyl-β-D-thiogalactopyranoside (IPTG).
   2048..2636    -  rep_origin     ori: high-copy-number ColE1/pMB1/pBR322/pUC origin of replication
   2807..3667    -  CDS            AmpR: β-lactamase; bla; confers resistance to ampicillin, carbenicillin, and related antibiotics
   3668..3772    -  promoter       AmpR promoter: bla
   3867..3902    +  CDS            rop (fragment): Rop protein, which maintains plasmids at low copy number; rop
   4004..4055    +  misc_feature   bom (fragment): basis of mobility region from pBR322
>Addgene plasmid #120018 | pMaCTag-P33 | addgene full sequence | sequence record 232697 | Addgene NGS Result
ATTTAGGTGACACTATAGAACGCGGCCGCCAGCTGAAGCTTCGTACGTCAGGTGGAGGAGGTAGTGGCGG
AGGCGGATCCGATTACAAGGATGACGATGACAAGTAGACTAGTAACTTGTTTATTGCAGCTTATAATGGT
TACAAATAAAGCAATAGCATCACAAATTTCACAAATAAAGCATTTTTTTCACTGCATTCTAGTTGTGGTT
TGTCCAAACTCATCAATGTATCTTAGTCGATATAACTTCGTATAGCATACATTATACGAAGTTATGTCGA
CGGTGTGGAAAGTCCCCAGGCTCCCCAGCAGGCAGAAGTATGCAAAGCATGCATCTCAATTAGTCAGCAA
CCAGGTGTGGAAAGTCCCCAGGCTCCCCAGCAGGCAGAAGTATGCAAAGCATGCATCTCAATTAGTCAGC
AACCATAGTCCCGCCCCTAACTCCGCCCATCCCGCCCCTAACTCCGCCCAGTTCCGCCCATTCTCCGCCC
CATGGCTGACTAATTTTTTTTATTTATGCAGAGGCCGAGGCCGCCTCGGCCTCTGAGCTATTCCAGAAGT
AGTGAGGAGGCTTTTTTGGAGGCCTAGGCTTTTGCAAAGAATTCGCCACCATGACTGAGTACAAGCCTAC
TGTGCGTTTAGCCACCAGGGATGATGTGCCACGAGCCGTGAGGACACTAGCAGCCGCCTTTGCTGACTAC
CCAGCTACAAGGCACACCGTGGACCCTGACAGACACATTGAAAGAGTCACAGAACTTCAGGAGCTGTTTT
TAACTAGGGTGGGCCTGGATATTGGCAAAGTCTGGGTGGCCGATGATGGAGCAGCAGTTGCAGTGTGGAC
CACCCCAGAGTCTGTTGAAGCTGGAGCTGTCTTTGCAGAAATTGGACCAAGAATGGCCGAGTTATCTGGC
AGCAGGCTGGCTGCTCAACAGCAGATGGAAGGATTATTAGCTCCCCACAGACCCAAGGAGCCTGCCTGGT
TCCTGGCAACAGTTGGAGTTTCTCCAGACCATCAGGGCAAGGGCTTAGGATCTGCTGTGGTGCTGCCTGG
TGTGGAAGCAGCTGAGAGAGCTGGGGTGCCAGCATTTCTGGAGACATCAGCTCCTAGAAACCTGCCCTTC
TATGAACGGCTGGGCTTCACAGTGACTGCTGATGTGGAGGTGCCTGAGGGCCCCAGAACCTGGTGCATGA
CAAGAAAACCAGGAGCCTGACTGCAGCGACTGTGCCTTCTAGTTGCCAGCCATCTGTTGTTTGCCCCTCC
CCCGTGCCTTCCTTGACCCTGGAAGGTGCCACTCCCACTGTCCTTTCCTAATAAAATGAGGAAATTGCAT
CGCATTGTCTGAGTAGGTGTCATTCTATTCTGGGGGGTGGGGTGGGGCAGGACAGCAAGGGGGAGGATTG
GGAAGACAATAGCAGGCATGCTGGGGATGCGGTGGGCTCTATGGCTCGAGGAGGGCCTATTTCCCATGAT
TCCTTCATATTTGCATATACGATACAAGGCTGTTAGAGAGATAATTGGAATTAATTTGACTGTAAACACA
AAGATATTAGTACAAAATACGTGACGTAGAAAGTAATAATTTCTTGGGTAGTTTGCAGTTTTAAAATTAT
GTTTTAAAATGGACTATCATATGCTTACCGTAACTTGAAAGTATTTCGATTTCTTGGCTTTATATATCTT
GTGGAAAGGACGAAACACCGATAACTTCGTATAGCATACATTATACGAAGTTATGGTACCGATGCAGCTA
GCCCGCGGATCTGCCGGTCTCCCTATAGTGAGTCGTATTAATTTCGATAAGCCAGGTTAACCTGCATTAA
TGAATCGGCCAACGCGCGGGGAGAGGCGGTTTGCGTATTGGGCGCTCTTCCGCTTCCTCGCTCACTGACT
CGCTGCGCTCGGTCGTTCGGCTGCGGCGAGCGGTATCAGCTCACTCAAAGGCGGTAATACGGTTATCCAC
AGAATCAGGGGATAACGCAGGAAAGAACATGTGAGCAAAAGGCCAGCAAAAGGCCAGGAACCGTAAAAAG
GCCGCGTTGCTGGCGTTTTTCCATAGGCTCCGCCCCCCTGACGAGCATCACAAAAATCGACGCTCAAGTC
AGAGGTGGCGAAACCCGACAGGACTATAAAGATACCAGGCGTTTCCCCCTGGAAGCTCCCTCGTGCGCTC
TCCTGTTCCGACCCTGCCGCTTACCGGATACCTGTCCGCCTTTCTCCCTTCGGGAAGCGTGGCGCTTTCT
CATAGCTCACGCTGTAGGTATCTCAGTTCGGTGTAGGTCGTTCGCTCCAAGCTGGGCTGTGTGCACGAAC
CCCCCGTTCAGCCCGACCGCTGCGCCTTATCCGGTAACTATCGTCTTGAGTCCAACCCGGTAAGACACGA
CTTATCGCCACTGGCAGCAGCCACTGGTAACAGGATTAGCAGAGCGAGGTATGTAGGCGGTGCTACAGAG
TTCTTGAAGTGGTGGCCTAACTACGGCTACACTAGAAGAACAGTATTTGGTATCTGCGCTCTGCTGAAGC
CAGTTACCTTCGGAAAAAGAGTTGGTAGCTCTTGATCCGGCAAACAAACCACCGCTGGTAGCGGTGGTTT
TTTTGTTTGCAAGCAGCAGATTACGCGCAGAAAAAAAGGATCTCAAGAAGATCCTTTGATCTTTTCTACG
GGGTCTGACGCTCAGTGGAACGAAAACTCACGTTAAGGGATTTTGGTCATGAGATTATCAAAAAGGATCT
TCACCTAGATCCTTTTAAATTAAAAATGAAGTTTTAAATCAATCTAAAGTATATATGAGTAAACTTGGTC
TGACAGTTACCAATGCTTAATCAGTGAGGCACCTATCTCAGCGATCTGTCTATTTCGTTCATCCATAGTT
GCCTGACTCCCCGTCGTGTAGATAACTACGATACGGGAGGGCTTACCATCTGGCCCCAGTGCTGCAATGA
TACCGCGAGACCCACGCTCACCGGCTCCAGATTTATCAGCAATAAACCAGCCAGCCGGAAGGGCCGAGCG
CAGAAGTGGTCCTGCAACTTTATCCGCCTCCATCCAGTCTATTAATTGTTGCCGGGAAGCTAGAGTAAGT
AGTTCGCCAGTTAATAGTTTGCGCAACGTTGTTGCCATTGCTACAGGCATCGTGGTGTCACGCTCGTCGT
TTGGTATGGCTTCATTCAGCTCCGGTTCCCAACGATCAAGGCGAGTTACATGATCCCCCATGTTGTGCAA
AAAAGCGGTTAGCTCCTTCGGTCCTCCGATCGTTGTCAGAAGTAAGTTGGCCGCAGTGTTATCACTCATG
GTTATGGCAGCACTGCATAATTCTCTTACTGTCATGCCATCCGTAAGATGCTTTTCTGTGACTGGTGAGT
ACTCAACCAAGTCATTCTGAGAATAGTGTATGCGGCGACCGAGTTGCTCTTGCCCGGCGTCAATACGGGA
TAATACCGCGCCACATAGCAGAACTTTAAAAGTGCTCATCATTGGAAAACGTTCTTCGGGGCGAAAACTC
TCAAGGATCTTACCGCTGTTGAGATCCAGTTCGATGTAACCCACTCGTGCACCCAACTGATCTTCAGCAT
CTTTTACTTTCACCAGCGTTTCTGGGTGAGCAAAAACAGGAAGGCAAAATGCCGCAAAAAAGGGAATAAG
GGCGACACGGAAATGTTGAATACTCATACTCTTCCTTTTTCAATATTATTGAAGCATTTATCAGGGTTAT
TGTCTCATGAGCGGATACATATTTGAATGTATTTAGAAAAATAAACAAATAGGGGTTCCGCGCACATTTC
CCCGAAAAGTGCCACCTGACGTCTAAGAAACCATTATTATCATGACATTAACCTATAAAAATAGGCGTAT
CACGAGGCCCTTTCGTCTCGCGCGTTTCGGTGATGACGGTGAAAACCTCTGACACATGCAGCTCCCGGAG
ACGGTCACAGCTTGTCTGTAAGCGGATGCCGGGAGCAGACAAGCCCGTCAGGGCGCGTCAGCGGGTGTTG
GCGGGTGTCGGGGCTGGCTTAACTATGCGGCATCAGAGCAGATTGTACTGAGAGTGCACCATATGGACAT
ATTGTCGTTAGAACGCGGCTACAATTAATACATAACCTTATGTATCATACACATACG
